Addgene plasmid #185682: pPW3760 : CMVd3-HsIRE1-K599A_KinaseDead-HaloTag
Purpose: Low-level transient expression of kinase-dead K599A HsIRE1 with a C-terminal HaloTag.
Depositing lab: Peter Walter. Depositing organization: University of California, San Francisco (UCSF). Publication: Endoplasmic reticulum stress activates human IRE1alpha through reversible assembly of inactive dimers into small oligomers. Belyy V, Zuazo-Gaztelu I, Alamban A, Ashkenazi A, Walter P. Elife. 2022 Jun 22;11:e74342. doi: 10.7554/eLife.74342. PubMed 35730415.
Backbone
  Vector backbone: pCMVd3
  Vector type: Mammalian Expression
Growth in bacteria
  Bacterial resistance: Kanamycin, 50 μg/mL
  Growth temperature: 37°C
  Growth strain: DH5alpha
  Copy number: High Copy
Gene/Insert
  Gene/Insert name: ERN1 (alt name: IRE1alpha(K599A)-HaloTag)
  Species: H. sapiens (human), Synthetic
  Mutation: K599A
  Entrez Gene: ERN1 (a.k.a. IRE1, IRE1P, IRE1a, hIRE1p)
  Tag / fusion protein: HaloTag (C terminal on insert)
  Cloning method: Gibson Cloning
Terms and licenses: Academic/Nonprofit Terms; Industry Terms: Not Available to Industry
How to cite: pPW3760 : CMVd3-HsIRE1-K599A_KinaseDead-HaloTag was a gift from Peter Walter (Addgene plasmid # 185682 ; http://n2t.net/addgene:185682 ; RRID:Addgene_185682)
