[The description below was written by a language model from this plasmid's Addgene catalogue record and pLannotate feature annotations shown in this document.]
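Description:
pPW3760 (CMVd3-HsIRE1-K599A_KinaseDead-HaloTag) is a 7.3 kb mammalian expression plasmid built on the pCMVd3 backbone and designed for low-level transient expression of a kinase-dead human IRE1alpha fused to HaloTag. It is maintained in E. coli as a high-copy plasmid through a ColE1/pUC-type origin and selected with kanamycin. The resistance gene is the Tn5 NeoR/KanR aminoglycoside phosphotransferase, placed downstream of both a bacterial AmpR (bla) promoter and the SV40 early promoter and terminated by an HSV TK polyadenylation signal. This arrangement gives kanamycin resistance in bacteria and could in principle support G418 selection in mammalian cells, although the stated purpose is transient expression. An f1 origin is also present. The short annotations for RSF ori, ble, large T antigen and bGH poly(A) are fragmentary matches that most likely represent backbone remnants rather than functional elements.

The expression cassette is driven by the CMVd3 promoter, a heavily truncated version of the human cytomegalovirus immediate early promoter that retains only a small piece of the enhancer and gives strongly reduced expression compared with full-length CMV. It controls the human ERN1 open reading frame carrying the K599A substitution, described in the record as kinase-dead. This is followed by a C-terminal HaloTag, a modified bacterial dehalogenase that binds chloroalkane ligands covalently and so allows labelling with fluorescent dyes. An SV40 poly(A) signal ends the transcript. The insert was assembled by Gibson cloning. The weak promoter keeps levels of the tagged protein low, which suits imaging-type studies of IRE1 assembly. The associated publication concerns IRE1alpha oligomerisation during endoplasmic reticulum stress, where this mutant would serve as a kinase-inactive comparison.
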