Features (pLannotate 1.2.2; 15 found; start..end, strand, type, name):
      1..53      +  rep_origin     RSF ori (fragment): Plasmids containing the RSF 1030 origin of replication can be propagated in E. coli cells that contain additional plasmids with compatible origins.
     61..120     +  enhancer       CMV enhancer (fragment): human cytomegalovirus immediate early enhancer
    121..165     +  promoter       CMVd3 promoter: truncated human cytomegalovirus (CMV) immediate early promoter that yields strongly reduced expression relative to the full-length promoter
    210..3140    +  CDS            ERN1: ERN1_HUMAN - Also known as IRE1 From Homo sapiens (Human).
   3177..4067    +  CDS            HaloTag®: modified bacterial dehalogenase that forms covalent bonds with chloroalkane derivatives
   4092..4176    +  CDS            large T antigen (fragment): large T antigen from SV40 (simian virus 40)
   4199..4320    +  polyA_signal   SV40 poly(A) signal: SV40 polyadenylation signal
   4354..4782    -  rep_origin     f1 ori (sequence partly withheld): f1 bacteriophage origin of replication; arrow indicates direction of (+) strand synthesis
   4809..4913    +  promoter       AmpR promoter: bla
   4982..5192    +  promoter       SV40 promoter: SV40 early promoter
   5235..6029    +  CDS            NeoR/KanR: aminoglycoside phosphotransferase from Tn5; aph(3')-II (or nptII); confers resistance to neomycin, kanamycin, and G418 (Geneticin®)
   6050..6202    +  CDS            ble (fragment): BLE_KLEPN - Experimental evidence at protein level: Swiss-Prot protein existence level 1. Binding protein with a strong affinity to the bleomycin family of antibiotics. Binds to CL990; an antimitotic-antibiotic compound. From Klebsiella pneumoniae.
   6261..6308    +  polyA_signal   HSV TK poly(A) signal: herpes simplex virus thymidine kinase polyadenylation signal (Cole and Stacy, 1985)
   6399..6415    -  polyA_signal   bGH poly(A) signal (fragment): bovine growth hormone polyadenylation signal
   6637..7225    +  rep_origin     ori: high-copy-number ColE1/pMB1/pBR322/pUC origin of replication
>Addgene plasmid #185682 | pPW3760 : CMVd3-HsIRE1-K599A_KinaseDead-HaloTag | addgene full sequence | sequence record 366403 | Addgene NGS Result
CACATGTTCTTTCCTGCGTTATCCCCTGATTCTGTGGATAACCGTATTACCGCCATGCATTAGTTATTAA
TAGTAATCAATTACGGGGTCATTAGTTCATAGCCCATATATGGAGTTCCGATGGGCGGTAGGCGTGTACG
GTGGGAGGTCTATATAAGCAGAGCTGGTTTAGTGAACCGTCAGATCCGCTAGCGCTACCGGTCGCCACCA
TGCCGGCCCGGCGGCTGCTGCTGCTGCTGACGCTGCTGCTGCCCGGCCTCGGGATTTTTGGAAGTACCAG
CACAGTGACGCTTCCTGAAACCTTGTTGTTTGTGTCAACGCTGGATGGAAGTTTGCATGCTGTCAGCAAG
AGGACAGGCTCAATCAAATGGACTTTAAAAGAAGATCCAGTCCTGCAGGTCCCAACACATGTGGAAGAGC
CTGCCTTTCTCCCAGATCCTAATGATGGCAGCCTGTATACGCTTGGAAGCAAGAATAATGAAGGCCTGAC
GAAACTTCCTTTTACCATCCCAGAATTGGTGCAGGCATCCCCATGCCGAAGTTCAGATGGAATCCTCTAC
ATGGGTAAAAAGCAGGACATCTGGTATGTTATTGACCTCCTGACCGGAGAGAAGCAGCAGACTTTGTCAT
CGGCCTTTGCAGATAGTCTCTGCCCATCAACCTCTCTTCTGTATCTTGGGCGAACAGAATACACCATCAC
CATGTACGACACCAAAACCCGAGAGCTCCGGTGGAATGCCACCTACTTTGACTATGCGGCCTCACTGCCT
GAGGACGACGTGGACTACAAGATGTCCCACTTTGTGTCCAATGGTGATGGGCTGGTGGTGACTGTGGACA
GTGAATCTGGGGACGTCCTGTGGATCCAAAACTACGCCTCCCCTGTGGTGGCCTTTTATGTCTGGCAGCG
GGAGGGTCTGAGGAAGGTGATGCACATCAATGTCGCTGTGGAGACCCTGCGCTATCTGACCTTCATGTCT
GGGGAGGTGGGGCGCATCACAAAGTGGAAGTACCCGTTCCCCAAGGAGACAGAGGCCAAGAGCAAGCTGA
CGCCCACTCTGTATGTTGGGAAATACTCTACCAGCCTCTATGCCTCTCCCTCAATGGTACACGAGGGGGT
TGCTGTCGTGCCCCGCGGCAGCACACTTCCTTTGCTGGAAGGGCCCCAGACTGATGGCGTCACCATCGGG
GACAAGGGGGAGTGTGTGATCACGCCCAGCACGGACGTCAAGTTTGATCCCGGACTCAAAAGCAAGAACA
AGCTCAACTACTTGAGGAATTACTGGCTTCTGATAGGACACCATGAAACCCCACTGTCTGCGTCTACCAA
GATGCTGGAGAGATTTCCCAACAATCTACCCAAACATCGGGAAAATGTGATTCCTGCTGATTCAGAGAAA
AAGAGCTTTGAGGAAGTTATCAACCTGGTTGACCAGACTTCAGAAAACGCACCTACCACCGTGTCTCGGG
ATGTGGAGGAGAAGCCCGCCCATGCCCCTGCCCGGCCCGAGGCCCCCGTGGACTCCATGCTTAAGGACAT
GGCTACCATCATCCTGAGCACCTTCCTGCTGATTGGCTGGGTGGCCTTCATCATCACCTATCCCCTGAGC
ATGCATCAGCAGCAGCAGCTCCAGCACCAGCAGTTCCAGAAGGAACTGGAGAAGATCCAGCTCCTGCAGC
AGCAGCAGCAGCAGCTGCCCTTCCACCCACCTGGAGACACGGCTCAGGACGGCGAGCTCCTGGACACGTC
TGGCCCGTACTCAGAGAGCTCGGGCACCAGCAGCCCCAGCACGTCCCCCAGGGCCTCCAACCACTCGCTC
TGCTCCGGCAGCTCTGCCTCCAAGGCTGGCAGCAGCCCCTCCCTGGAACAAGACGATGGAGATGAGGAAA
CCAGCGTGGTGATAGTTGGGAAAATTTCCTTCTGTCCCAAGGATGTCCTGGGCCATGGAGCTGAGGGCAC
AATTGTGTACCGGGGCATGTTTGACAACCGCGACGTGGCCGTGGCTAGGATCCTCCCCGAGTGTTTTAGC
TTCGCAGACCGTGAGGTCCAGCTGTTGCGAGAATCGGATGAGCACCCGAACGTGATCCGCTACTTCTGCA
CGGAGAAGGACCGGCAATTCCAGTACATTGCCATCGAGCTGTGTGCAGCCACCCTGCAAGAGTATGTGGA
GCAGAAGGACTTTGCGCATCTCGGCCTGGAGCCCATCACCTTGCTGCAGCAGACCACCTCGGGCCTGGCC
CACCTCCACTCCCTCAACATCGTTCACAGAGACCTAAAGCCACACAACATCCTCATATCCATGCCCAATG
CACACGGCAAGATCAAGGCCATGATCTCCGACTTTGGCCTCTGCAAGAAGCTGGCAGTGGGCAGACACAG
TTTCAGCCGCCGATCTGGGGTGCCTGGCACAGAAGGCTGGATCGCTCCAGAGATGCTGAGCGAAGACTGT
AAGGAGAACCCTACCTACACGGTGGACATCTTTTCTGCAGGCTGCGTCTTTTACTACGTAATCTCTGAGG
GCAGCCACCCTTTTGGCAAGTCCCTGCAGCGGCAGGCCAACATCCTCCTGGGTGCCTGCAGCCTTGACTG
CTTGCACCCAGAGAAGCACGAAGACGTCATTGCACGTGAATTGATAGAGAAGATGATTGCGATGGATCCT
CAGAAACGCCCCTCAGCGAAGCACGTGCTCAAACACCCGTTCTTCTGGAGCCTAGAGAAGCAGCTCCAGT
TCTTCCAGGACGTGAGCGACAGAATAGAAAAGGAATCCCTGGATGGCCCGATCGTGAAGCAGTTAGAGAG
AGGCGGGAGAGCCGTGGTGAAGATGGACTGGCGGGAGAACATCACTGTCCCCCTCCAGACAGACCTGCGT
AAATTCAGGACCTATAAAGGTGGTTCTGTCAGAGATCTCCTCCGAGCCATGAGAAATAAGAAGCACCACT
ACCGGGAGCTGCCTGCAGAGGTGCGGGAGACGCTGGGGTCCCTCCCCGACGACTTCGTGTGCTACTTCAC
GTCTCGCTTCCCCCACCTCCTCGCACACACCTACCGGGCCATGGAGCTGTGCAGCCACGAGAGACTCTTC
CAGCCCTACTACTTCCACGAGCCCCCAGAGCCCCAGCCCCCAGTGACTCCAGACGCCCTCGGTGGAGGCG
GTAGCGGAGGAGGTGGCTCTGTCGACATGGCAGAAATCGGTACTGGCTTTCCATTCGACCCCCATTATGT
GGAAGTCCTGGGCGAGCGCATGCACTACGTCGATGTTGGTCCGCGCGATGGCACCCCTGTGCTGTTCCTG
CACGGTAACCCGACCTCCTCCTACGTGTGGCGCAACATCATCCCGCATGTTGCACCGACCCATCGCTGCA
TTGCTCCAGACCTGATCGGTATGGGCAAATCCGACAAACCAGACCTGGGTTATTTCTTCGACGACCACGT
CCGCTTCATGGATGCCTTCATCGAAGCCCTGGGTCTGGAAGAGGTCGTCCTGGTCATTCACGACTGGGGC
TCCGCTCTGGGTTTCCACTGGGCCAAGCGCAATCCAGAGCGCGTCAAAGGTATTGCATTTATGGAGTTCA
TCCGCCCTATCCCGACCTGGGACGAATGGCCAGAATTTGCCCGCGAGACCTTCCAGGCCTTCCGCACCAC
CGACGTCGGCCGCAAGCTGATCATCGATCAGAACGTTTTTATCGAGGGTACGCTGCCGATGGGTGTCGTC
CGCCCGCTGACTGAAGTCGAGATGGACCATTACCGCGAGCCGTTCCTGAATCCTGTTGACCGCGAGCCAC
TGTGGCGCTTCCCAAACGAGCTGCCAATCGCCGGTGAGCCAGCGAACATCGTCGCGCTGGTCGAAGAATA
CATGGACTGGCTGCACCAGTCCCCTGTCCCGAAGCTGCTGTTCTGGGGCACCCCAGGCGTTCTGATCCCA
CCGGCCGAAGCCGCTCGCCTGGCCAAAAGCCTGCCTAACTGCAAGGCTGTGGACATCGGCCCGGGTCTGA
ATCTGCTGCAAGAAGACAACCCGGACCTGATCGGCAGCGAGATCGCGCGCTGGCTGTCGACGCTCGAGAT
TTCCGGCTAAGATCCACCGGATCTAGATAACTGATCATAATCAGCCATACCACATTTGTAGAGGTTTTAC
TTGCTTTAAAAAACCTCCCACACCTCCCCCTGAACCTGAAACATAAAATGAATGCAATTGTTGTTGTTAA
CTTGTTTATTGCAGCTTATAATGGTTACAAATAAAGCAATAGCATCACAAATTTCACAAATAAAGCATTT
TTTTCACTGCATTCTAGTTGTGGTTTGTCCAAACTCATCAATGTATCTTAACGCGTAAATTGTAAGCGTT
AATATTTTGTTAAAATTCGCGTTAAATTTTTGTTAAATCAGCTCATTTTTTAACCAATAGGCCGAAATCG
GCAAAATCCCTTATAAATCAAAAGAATAGACCGAGATAGGGT
[37 nt withheld, positions 4453-4489]
AAAGAACGTGGACTCCAACGTCAAAGG
[49 nt withheld, positions 4517-4565]
T
[91 nt withheld, positions 4567-4657]
G
[124 nt withheld, positions 4659-4782]
CAGGTGGCACTTTTCGGGGAAATGTGCGCGGAACCCCTATTTGTTTATTTTTCTAAATACATTCAAATAT
GTATCCGCTCATGAGACAATAACCCTGATAAATGCTTCAATAATATTGAAAAAGGAAGAGTCCTGAGGCG
GAAAGAACCAGCTGTGGAATGTGTGTCAGTTAGGGTGTGGAAAGTCCCCAGGCTCCCCAGCAGGCAGAAG
TATGCAAAGCATGCATCTCAATTAGTCAGCAACCATAGTCCCGCCCCTAACTCCGCCCATCCCGCCCCTA
ACTCCGCCCAGTTCCGCCCATTCTCCGCCCCATGGCTGACTAATTTTTTTTATTTATGCAGAGGCCGAGG
CCGCCTCGGCCTCTGAGCTATTCCAGAAGTAGTGAGGAGGCTTTTTTGGAGGCCTAGGCTTTTGCAAAGA
TCGATCAAGAGACAGGATGAGGATCGTTTCGCATGATTGAACAAGATGGATTGCACGCAGGTTCTCCGGC
CGCTTGGGTGGAGAGGCTATTCGGCTATGACTGGGCACAACAGACAATCGGCTGCTCTGATGCCGCCGTG
TTCCGGCTGTCAGCGCAGGGGCGCCCGGTTCTTTTTGTCAAGACCGACCTGTCCGGTGCCCTGAATGAAC
TGCAAGACGAGGCAGCGCGGCTATCGTGGCTGGCCACGACGGGCGTTCCTTGCGCAGCTGTGCTCGACGT
TGTCACTGAAGCGGGAAGGGACTGGCTGCTATTGGGCGAAGTGCCGGGGCAGGATCTCCTGTCATCTCAC
CTTGCTCCTGCCGAGAAAGTATCCATCATGGCTGATGCAATGCGGCGGCTGCATACGCTTGATCCGGCTA
CCTGCCCATTCGACCACCAAGCGAAACATCGCATCGAGCGAGCACGTACTCGGATGGAAGCCGGTCTTGT
CGATCAGGATGATCTGGACGAAGAGCATCAGGGGCTCGCGCCAGCCGAACTGTTCGCCAGGCTCAAGGCG
AGCATGCCCGACGGCGAGGATCTCGTCGTGACCCATGGCGATGCCTGCTTGCCGAATATCATGGTGGAAA
ATGGCCGCTTTTCTGGATTCATCGACTGTGGCCGGCTGGGTGTGGCGGACCGCTATCAGGACATAGCGTT
GGCTACCCGTGATATTGCTGAAGAGCTTGGCGGCGAATGGGCTGACCGCTTCCTCGTGCTTTACGGTATC
GCCGCTCCCGATTCGCAGCGCATCGCCTTCTATCGCCTTCTTGACGAGTTCTTCTGAGCGGGACTCTGGG
GTTCGAAATGACCGACCAAGCGACGCCCAACCTGCCATCACGAGATTTCGATTCCACCGCCGCCTTCTAT
GAAAGGTTGGGCTTCGGAATCGTTTTCCGGGACGCCGGCTGGATGATCCTCCAGCGCGGGGATCTCATGC
TGGAGTTCTTCGCCCACCCTAGGGGGAGGCTAACTGAAACACGGAAGGAGACAATACCGGAAGGAACCCG
CGCTATGACGGCAATAAAAAGACAGAATAAAACGCACGGTGTTGGGTCGTTTGTTCATAAACGCGGGGTT
CGGTCCCAGGGCTGGCACTCTGTCGATACCCCACCGAGACCCCATTGGGGCCAATACGCCCGCGTTTCTT
CCTTTTCCCCACCCCACCCCCCAAGTTCGGGTGAAGGCCCAGGGCTCGCAGCCAACGTCGGGGCGGCAGG
CCCTGCCATAGCCTCAGGTTACTCATATATACTTTAGATTGATTTAAAACTTCATTTTTAATTTAAAAGG
ATCTAGGTGAAGATCCTTTTTGATAATCTCATGACCAAAATCCCTTAACGTGAGTTTTCGTTCCACTGAG
CGTCAGACCCCGTAGAAAAGATCAAAGGATCTTCTTGAGATCCTTTTTTTCTGCGCGTAATCTGCTGCTT
GCAAACAAAAAAACCACCGCTACCAGCGGTGGTTTGTTTGCCGGATCAAGAGCTACCAACTCTTTTTCCG
AAGGTAACTGGCTTCAGCAGAGCGCAGATACCAAATACTGTTCTTCTAGTGTAGCCGTAGTTAGGCCACC
ACTTCAAGAACTCTGTAGCACCGCCTACATACCTCGCTCTGCTAATCCTGTTACCAGTGGCTGCTGCCAG
TGGCGATAAGTCGTGTCTTACCGGGTTGGACTCAAGACGATAGTTACCGGATAAGGCGCAGCGGTCGGGC
TGAACGGGGGGTTCGTGCACACAGCCCAGCTTGGAGCGAACGACCTACACCGAACTGAGATACCTACAGC
GTGAGCTATGAGAAAGCGCCACGCTTCCCGAAGGGAGAAAGGCGGACAGGTATCCGGTAAGCGGCAGGGT
CGGAACAGGAGAGCGCACGAGGGAGCTTCCAGGGGGAAACGCCTGGTATCTTTATAGTCCTGTCGGGTTT
CGCCACCTCTGACTTGAGCGTCGATTTTTGTGATGCTCGTCAGGGGGGCGGAGCCTATGGAAAAACGCCA
GCAACGCGGCCTTTTTACGGTTCCTGGCCTTTTGCTGGCCTTTTGCT
